Addgene plasmid #144369: TFORF1634
Purpose: Lentiviral vector for overexpressing transcription factor ORFs with unique 24-bp barcodes. Barcodes facilitate identification of transcription factors in pooled screens.
Depositing lab: Feng Zhang. Depositing organization: Broad Institute. Publication: A transcription factor atlas of directed differentiation. Joung J, Ma S, Tay T, Geiger-Schuller KR, Kirchgatterer PC, Verdine VK, Guo B, Arias-Garcia MA, Allen WE, Singh A, Kuksenko O, Abudayyeh OO, Gootenberg JS, Fu Z, Macrae RK, Buenrostro JD, Regev A, Zhang F. Cell. 2023 Jan 5;186(1):209-229.e26. doi: 10.1016/j.cell.2022.11.026. PubMed 36608654.
Backbone
  Vector backbone: pLX_TRC317
  Backbone manufacturer: Broad Institute Genetic Perturbation Platform
  Backbone size w/o insert (bp): 8264
  Vector type: Mammalian Expression, Lentiviral
  Selectable markers: Puromycin
Growth in bacteria
  Bacterial resistance: Ampicillin, 100 μg/mL
  Growth temperature: 37°C
  Growth strain: NEB Stable
  Copy number: High Copy
Gene/Insert
  Gene/Insert name: ZNF229
  Species: H. sapiens (human)
  Insert size (bp): 2579
  Entrez Gene: ZNF229
  Promoter: EF1a
  Cloning method: Unknown
  Sequencing primers: 5′ GGGTGGAGACTGAAGTTAGGCCAG; 3′ CACATAGCGTAAAAGGAGCAACATAG
Terms and licenses: Academic/Nonprofit Terms; Industry Terms: Not Available to Industry
Depositor comments: NM_014518,ENST00000614049 . The transcription factor ORF portion of this plasmid was synthesized by Genewiz. Please test multiple small colonies in case of plasmid recombination. To make this collection available in a timely manner, a portion of this collection was not fully sequenced by Addgene. If an Addgene verified full plasmid sequence is not available, please contact us prior to placing an order to request the full sequence.
How to cite: TFORF1634 was a gift from Feng Zhang (Addgene plasmid # 144369 ; http://n2t.net/addgene:144369 ; RRID:Addgene_144369)
