[The description below was written by a language model from this plasmid's Addgene catalogue record and pLannotate feature annotations shown in this document.]
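Description:
TFORF1634 is a lentiviral mammalian expression plasmid built on the pLX_TRC317 backbone and belongs to a barcoded library of human transcription factor open reading frames. It carries the human zinc-finger gene ZNF229 under the strong constitutive EF-1α promoter. Each library member also contains a unique 24-bp barcode, so the transcription factor delivered to a cell can be identified by sequencing in pooled overexpression screens. The record does not annotate the barcode's position. The automated feature table labels only the first part of the ORF as a ZNF229 fragment, although the catalogued insert is about 2.6 kb. The unannotated stretch that follows probably holds the rest of the coding sequence, whose repetitive zinc-finger arrays are often poorly matched by annotation software. A WPRE downstream of the insert enhances transcript stability and expression.

The viral framework is third-generation and self-inactivating. An RSV promoter drives a truncated HIV-1 5' LTR, followed by the Ψ packaging signal with a gag fragment, the RRE for Rev-dependent RNA export, a cPPT/CTS that aids nuclear import, and a ΔU3 3' LTR that silences the LTR promoter after integration. Between the LTRs and upstream of the EF-1α cassette, an SV40 early promoter drives puromycin N-acetyltransferase, which allows selection of transduced cells. In bacteria the plasmid replicates from a high-copy ColE1/pUC origin with ampicillin resistance, and an f1 origin and lac/T7/T3 remnants are also present. The depositor warns that recombination can occur, as is typical of LTR-containing and repeat-rich constructs. The construct is intended for stable transcription factor overexpression, for example in directed differentiation screens.
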