Features (pLannotate 1.2.2; 31 found; start..end, strand, type, name):
      1..1179    +  promoter       EF-1α promoter: strong constitutive promoter for human elongation factor EF-1α
   1196..2083    +  CDS            ZNF229 (fragment): ZN229_HUMAN - Experimental evidence at protein level: Swiss-Prot protein existence level 1. May be involved in transcriptional regulation. From Homo sapiens (Human).
   3686..3739    +  promoter       U6 promoter (fragment): RNA polymerase III promoter for human U6 snRNA
   3781..4369    +  misc_feature   WPRE: woodchuck hepatitis virus posttranscriptional regulatory element
   4420..4439    +  misc_feature   cPPT/CTS (fragment): central polypurine tract and central termination sequence of HIV-1
   4441..4674    +  LTR            3' LTR (ΔU3): self-inactivating 3' long terminal repeat (LTR) from HIV-1
   4752..4873    +  polyA_signal   SV40 poly(A) signal: SV40 polyadenylation signal
   4913..5048    +  rep_origin     SV40 ori: SV40 origin of replication
   5069..5087    -  promoter       T7 promoter: promoter for bacteriophage T7 RNA polymerase
   5095..5250    +  CDS            lacZα (fragment): LacZα fragment of β-galactosidase; lacZ fragment
   5255..5683    +  rep_origin     f1 ori (sequence partly withheld): f1 bacteriophage origin of replication; arrow indicates direction of (+) strand synthesis
   5736..5840    +  promoter       AmpR promoter: bla
   5841..6701    +  CDS            AmpR: β-lactamase; bla; confers resistance to ampicillin, carbenicillin, and related antibiotics
   6872..7460    +  rep_origin     ori: high-copy-number ColE1/pMB1/pBR322/pUC origin of replication
   7643..7735    +  CDS            lacI (fragment): lac repressor; lacI; The lac repressor binds to the lac operator to inhibit transcription in E. coli. This inhibition can be relieved by adding lactose or isopropyl-β-D-thiogalactopyranoside (IPTG).
   7748..7769    +  protein_bind   CAP binding site: CAP binding activates transcription in the presence of cAMP. E. coli catabolite activator protein
   7784..7814    +  promoter       lac promoter: promoter for the E. coli lac operon
   7818..7840    +  protein_bind   lac operator (fragment): The lac repressor binds to the lac operator to inhibit transcription in E. coli. This inhibition can be relieved by adding lactose or isopropyl-β-D-thiogalactopyranoside (IPTG). lac repressor encoded by lacI
   7883..7901    +  promoter       T3 promoter: promoter for bacteriophage T3 RNA polymerase
   7929..8155    +  promoter       RSV promoter: Rous sarcoma virus enhancer/promoter
   8156..8336    +  LTR            5' LTR (truncated): truncated 5' long terminal repeat (LTR) from HIV-1
   8383..8508    +  misc_feature   HIV-1 Ψ: packaging signal of human immunodeficiency virus type 1
   8492..8855    +  CDS            HIV-1 gag (fragment): gag protein from human immunodeficiency virus 1; gag
   9001..9234    +  misc_feature   RRE: The Rev response element (RRE) of HIV-1 allows for Rev-dependent mRNA export from the nucleus to the cytoplasm.
   9611..9637    +  CDS            Rev (fragment): human immunodeficiency virus 1 (HIV-1) Rev protein; rev; enhances nuclear export of unspliced and incompletely spliced viral mRNAs
   9644..9667    +  promoter       SV40 promoter (fragment): SV40 early promoter
   9668..9739    +  promoter       SV40 promoter (fragment): SV40 enhancer and early promoter
   9763..9898    +  rep_origin     SV40 ori: SV40 origin of replication
   9944..10540   +  CDS            PuroR (fragment): puromycin N-acetyltransferase; pac from Streptomyces; confers resistance to puromycin
  10589..10706   +  misc_feature   cPPT/CTS: central polypurine tract and central termination sequence of HIV-1
  10771..10837   +  CDS            small t antigen (fragment): SV40 (simian virus 40) small t antigen
>Addgene plasmid #144369 | TFORF1634 | addgene full sequence | sequence record 353027 | Addgene NGS Result
GGCTCCGGTGCCCGTCAGTGGGCAGAGCGCACATCGCCCACAGTCCCCGAGAAGTTGGGGGGAGGGGTCG
GCAATTGAACCGGTGCCTAGAGAAGGTGGCGCGGGGTAAACTGGGAAAGTGATGTCGTGTACTGGCTCCG
CCTTTTTCCCGAGGGTGGGGGAGAACCGTATATAAGTGCAGTAGTCGCCGTGAACGTTCTTTTTCGCAAC
GGGTTTGCCGCCAGAACACAGGTAAGTGCCGTGTGTGGTTCCCGCGGGCCTGGCCTCTTTACGGGTTATG
GCCCTTGCGTGCCTTGAATTACTTCCACCTGGCTGCAGTACGTGATTCTTGATCCCGAGCTTCGGGTTGG
AAGTGGGTGGGAGAGTTCGAGGCCTTGCGCTTAAGGAGCCCCTTCGCCTCGTGCTTGAGTTGAGGCCTGG
CCTGGGCGCTGGGGCCGCCGCGTGCGAATCTGGTGGCACCTTCGCGCCTGTCTCGCTGCTTTCGATAAGT
CTCTAGCCATTTAAAATTTTTGATGACCTGCTGCGACGCTTTTTTTCTGGCAAGATAGTCTTGTAAATGC
GGGCCAAGATCTGCACACTGGTATTTCGGTTTTTGGGGCCGCGGGCGGCGACGGGGCCCGTGCGTCCCAG
CGCACATGTTCGGCGAGGCGGGGCCTGCGAGCGCGGCCACCGAGAATCGGACGGGGGTAGTCTCAAGCTG
GCCGGCCTGCTCTGGTGCCTGGCCTCGCGCCGCCGTGTATCGCCCCGCCCTGGGCGGCAAGGCTGGCCCG
GTCGGCACCAGTTGCGTGAGCGGAAAGATGGCCGCTTCCCGGCCCTGCTGCAGGGAGCTCAAAATGGAGG
ACGCGGCGCTCGGGAGAGCGGGCGGGTGAGTCACCCACACAAAGGAAAAGGGCCTTTCCGTCCTCAGCCG
TCGCTTCATGTGACTCCACGGAGTACCGGGCGCCGTCCAGGCACCTCGATTAGTTCTCGAGCTTTTGGAG
TACGTCGTCTTTAGGTTGGGGGGAGGGGTTTTATGCGATGGAGTTTCCCCACACTGAGTGGGTGGAGACT
GAAGTTAGGCCAGCTTGGCACTTGATGTAATTCTCCTTGGAATTTGCCCTTTTTGAGTTTGGATCTTGGT
TCATTCTCAAGCCTCAGACAGTGGTTCAAAGTTTTTTTCTTCCATTTCAGGTGTCGTGAGGCTAGCACCG
CCACCATGGAGACTTTGACCTCAAGGCATGAGAAAAGAGCTCTTCATTCTCAAGCCTCAGCCATTTCCCA
AGATAGGGAGGAGAAGATCATGTCTCAGGAGCCATTGAGCTTCAAGGACGTGGCTGTGGTCTTCACTGAG
GAGGAGCTAGAGCTGCTGGACTCTACCCAGAGGCAGCTGTACCAAGATGTGATGCAGGAGAATTTCAGGA
ACCTACTCTCAGTGGGTGAGAGGAATCCTCTGGGAGACAAGAATGGAAAGGATACGGAGTATATTCAAGA
TGAAGAATTAAGGTTCTTTTCACACAAAGAGCTCTCCTCATGCAAAATCTGGGAAGAGGTGGCAGGTGAA
TTACCTGGGAGCCAAGACTGTAGAGTAAATCTGCAAGGAAAAGACTTCCAGTTCTCAGAAGATGCTGCTC
CCCATCAAGGGTGGGAAGGAGCATCTACGCCGTGTTTTCCAATTGAGAATTTCCTGGACAGTCTACAAGG
GGATGGGCTTATCGGTCTAGAAAATCAACAGTTTCCAGCCTGGAGAGCTATAAGACCAATCCCCATTCAA
GGATCTTGGGCAAAAGCGTTTGTGAACCAGTTAGGGGATGTTCAAGAAAGATGTAAAAATCTCGACACAG
AAGACACAGTATATAAATGTAACTGGGATGATGACAGCTTTTGCTGGATATCTTGTCATGTTGATCACAG
ATTCCCTGAAATAGACAAGCCGTGTGGTTGCAATAAATGCAGAAAAGACTGCATTAAAAACTCTGTACTT
CATCGCATTAACCCTGGAGAGAATGGCTTGAAAAGTAACGAATACAGAAATGGCTTCAGGGACGATGCAG
ACCTTCCCCCGCATCCAAGAGTACCTTTGAAAGAGAAACTCTGTCAATATGATGAGTTTAGTGAGGGCTT
GAGGCACAGTGCCCATCTTAACAGACATCAAAGAGTTCCCACAGGAGAGAAATCTGTTAAGAGTCTTGAG
CGTGGTCGGGGCGTCAGACAGAACACGCACATACGTAACCACCCCAGAGCCCCTGTGGGAGACATGCCCT
ATAGATGTGATGTCTGTGGAAAGGGGTTCAGGTATAAATCGGTTCTTCTTATTCATCAAGGGGTGCACAC
AGGAAGGAGACCCTATAAATGTGAGGAGTGTGGGAAGGCATTTGGTCGAAGTTCAAACCTGCTTGTCCAT
CAGAGGGTCCACACTGGAGAGAAACCATATAAATGCAGCGAGTGTGGGAAGGGCTTCAGTTACAGCTCAG
TGCTTCAAGTCCATCAGAGGCTGCACACAGGGGAGAAGCCCTACACCTGCAGCGAGTGTGGCAAAGGCTT
CTGTGCCAAGTCTGCACTGCACAAACACCAGCACATTCACCCTGGAGAAAAGCCCTACAGCTGTGGCGAG
TGTGGAAAGGGATTCAGCTGCAGCTCCCACCTCAGCAGTCATCAGAAGACACACACCGGCGAGAGGCCCT
ACCAGTGTGACAAGTGTGGCAAAGGTTTCAGTCACAACTCGTACCTTCAAGCTCACCAGAGAGTTCACAT
GGGGCAGCATCTGTACAAATGTAACGTGTGTGGTAAGAGTTTCAGTTACAGCTCAGGGCTTCTCATGCAT
CAGAGACTGCACACAGGAGAGAAACCCTACAAATGCGAGTGCGGGAAGAGCTTTGGCCGGAGCTCCGACC
TCCACATCCATCAGAGGGTCCACACAGGAGAGAAACCCTATAAATGCAGTGAGTGTGGGAAGGGCTTCCG
GCGGAATTCAGACCTTCACAGCCACCAGAGGGTCCACACGGGAGAGAGGCCCTACGTGTGTGACGTGTGT
GGGAAGGGTTTCATCTACAGCTCCGACCTCCTTATCCATCAGAGGGTCCACACTGGAGAGAAACCCTATA
AATGTGCTGAGTGTGGCAAAGGCTTCAGTTACAGCTCAGGGCTTCTCATTCACCAGAGAGTCCACACAGG
CGAGAAACCTTACAGATGCCAAGAGTGCGGAAAGGGCTTTAGGTGCACATCAAGCCTTCACAAACATCAG
CGAGTCCACACGGGAAAAAAGCCCTATACGTGTGATCAGTGTGGCAAGGGATTCAGTTATGGCTCTAATC
TTCGCACCCACCAGAGGTTGCACACAGGAGAGAAACCCTACACTTGTTGTGAATGTGGGAAGGGTTTCAG
ATATGGCTCAGGTCTCCTTAGTCATAAGAGAGTGCACACTGGCGAGAAGCCATACAGATGCCACGTGTGT
GGGAAGGGCTATAGTCAGAGCTCACATCTTCAAGGTCATCAGAGGGTCCACACTGGTGAGAAACCCTATA
AATGTGAGGAGTGTGGGAAGGGCTTTGGCCGCAACTCCTGTCTTCATGTTCATCAGAGAGTCCACACTGG
AGAGAAGCCCTATACGTGTGGTGTGTGTGGGAAAGGCTTCAGTTATACCTCAGGTCTGCGGAACCACCAA
AGAGTGCATTTAGGCGAGAACCCTTATAAGTAGTAATGAACTAGTCCGTAACTTGAAAGTATTTCGATTT
CTTGGCTTTATATATCTTGTGGAAAGGACGAAAACAGGAGCAATTTCATCAGACGACGCGTTAAGTCGAC
AATCAACCTCTGGATTACAAAATTTGTGAAAGATTGACTGGTATTCTTAACTATGTTGCTCCTTTTACGC
TATGTGGATACGCTGCTTTAATGCCTTTGTATCATGCTATTGCTTCCCGTATGGCTTTCATTTTCTCCTC
CTTGTATAAATCCTGGTTGCTGTCTCTTTATGAGGAGTTGTGGCCCGTTGTCAGGCAACGTGGCGTGGTG
TGCACTGTGTTTGCTGACGCAACCCCCACTGGTTGGGGCATTGCCACCACCTGTCAGCTCCTTTCCGGGA
CTTTCGCTTTCCCCCTCCCTATTGCCACGGCGGAACTCATCGCCGCCTGCCTTGCCCGCTGCTGGACAGG
GGCTCGGCTGTTGGGCACTGACAATTCCGTGGTGTTGTCGGGGAAATCATCGTCCTTTCCTTGGCTGCTC
GCCTGTGTTGCCACCTGGATTCTGCGCGGGACGTCCTTCTGCTACGTCCCTTCGGCCCTCAATCCAGCGG
ACCTTCCTTCCCGCGGCCTGCTGCCGGCTCTGCGGCCTCTTCCGCGTCTTCGCCTTCGCCCTCAGACGAG
TCGGATCTCCCTTTGGGCCGCCTCCCCGCGTCGACTTTAAGACCAATGACTTACAAGGCAGCTGTAGATC
TTAGCCACTTTTTAAAAGAAAAGGGGGGACTGGAAGGGCTAATTCACTCCCAACGAAGACAAGATCTGCT
TTTTGCTTGTACTGGGTCTCTCTGGTTAGACCAGATCTGAGCCTGGGAGCTCTCTGGCTAACTAGGGAAC
CCACTGCTTAAGCCTCAATAAAGCTTGCCTTGAGTGCTTCAAGTAGTGTGTGCCCGTCTGTTGTGTGACT
CTGGTAACTAGAGATCCCTCAGACCCTTTTAGTCAGTGTGGAAAATCTCTAGCAGTACGTATAGTAGTTC
ATGTCATCTTATTATTCAGTATTTATAACTTGCAAAGAAATGAATATCAGAGAGTGAGAGGAACTTGTTT
ATTGCAGCTTATAATGGTTACAAATAAAGCAATAGCATCACAAATTTCACAAATAAAGCATTTTTTTCAC
TGCATTCTAGTTGTGGTTTGTCCAAACTCATCAATGTATCTTATCATGTCTGGCTCTAGCTATCCCGCCC
CTAACTCCGCCCATCCCGCCCCTAACTCCGCCCAGTTCCGCCCATTCTCCGCCCCATGGCTGACTAATTT
TTTTTATTTATGCAGAGGCCGAGGCCGCCTCGGCCTCTGAGCTATTCCAGAAGTAGTGAGGAGGCTTTTT
TGGAGGCCTAGGGACGTACCCAATTCGCCCTATAGTGAGTCGTATTACGCGCGCTCACTGGCCGTCGTTT
TACAACGTCGTGACTGGGAAAACCCTGGCGTTACCCAACTTAATCGCCTTGCAGCACATCCCCCTTTCGC
CAGCTGGCGTAATAGCGAAGAGGCCCGCACCGATCGCCCTTCCCAACAGTTGCGCAGCCTGAATGGCGAA
TGGG
[124 nt withheld, positions 5255-5378]
C
[91 nt withheld, positions 5380-5470]
A
[49 nt withheld, positions 5472-5520]
CCTTTGACGTTGGAGTCCACGTTCTTT
[37 nt withheld, positions 5548-5584]
ACCCTATCTCGGTCTATTCTTTTGATTTATAAGGGATTTTGCCGATTTCGGCCTATTGGTTAAAAAATGA
GCTGATTTAACAAAAATTTAACGCGAATTTTAACAAAATATTAACGCTTACAATTTAGGTGGCACTTTTC
GGGGAAATGTGCGCGGAACCCCTATTTGTTTATTTTTCTAAATACATTCAAATATGTATCCGCTCATGAG
ACAATAACCCTGATAAATGCTTCAATAATATTGAAAAAGGAAGAGTATGAGTATTCAACATTTCCGTGTC
GCCCTTATTCCCTTTTTTGCGGCATTTTGCCTTCCTGTTTTTGCTCACCCAGAAACGCTGGTGAAAGTAA
AAGATGCTGAAGATCAGTTGGGTGCACGAGTGGGTTACATCGAACTGGATCTCAACAGCGGTAAGATCCT
TGAGAGTTTTCGCCCCGAAGAACGTTTTCCAATGATGAGCACTTTTAAAGTTCTGCTATGTGGCGCGGTA
TTATCCCGTATTGACGCCGGGCAAGAGCAACTCGGTCGCCGCATACACTATTCTCAGAATGACTTGGTTG
AGTACTCACCAGTCACAGAAAAGCATCTTACGGATGGCATGACAGTAAGAGAATTATGCAGTGCTGCCAT
AACCATGAGTGATAACACTGCGGCCAACTTACTTCTGACAACGATCGGAGGACCGAAGGAGCTAACCGCT
TTTTTGCACAACATGGGGGATCATGTAACTCGCCTTGATCGTTGGGAACCGGAGCTGAATGAAGCCATAC
CAAACGACGAGCGTGACACCACGATGCCTGTAGCAATGGCAACAACGTTGCGCAAACTATTAACTGGCGA
ACTACTTACTCTAGCTTCCCGGCAACAATTAATAGACTGGATGGAGGCGGATAAAGTTGCAGGACCACTT
CTGCGCTCGGCCCTTCCGGCTGGCTGGTTTATTGCTGATAAATCTGGAGCCGGTGAGCGTGGGTCTCGCG
GTATCATTGCAGCACTGGGGCCAGATGGTAAGCCCTCCCGTATCGTAGTTATCTACACGACGGGGAGTCA
GGCAACTATGGATGAACGAAATAGACAGATCGCTGAGATAGGTGCCTCACTGATTAAGCATTGGTAACTG
TCAGACCAAGTTTACTCATATATACTTTAGATTGATTTAAAACTTCATTTTTAATTTAAAAGGATCTAGG
TGAAGATCCTTTTTGATAATCTCATGACCAAAATCCCTTAACGTGAGTTTTCGTTCCACTGAGCGTCAGA
CCCCGTAGAAAAGATCAAAGGATCTTCTTGAGATCCTTTTTTTCTGCGCGTAATCTGCTGCTTGCAAACA
AAAAAACCACCGCTACCAGCGGTGGTTTGTTTGCCGGATCAAGAGCTACCAACTCTTTTTCCGAAGGTAA
CTGGCTTCAGCAGAGCGCAGATACCAAATACTGTTCTTCTAGTGTAGCCGTAGTTAGGCCACCACTTCAA
GAACTCTGTAGCACCGCCTACATACCTCGCTCTGCTAATCCTGTTACCAGTGGCTGCTGCCAGTGGCGAT
AAGTCGTGTCTTACCGGGTTGGACTCAAGACGATAGTTACCGGATAAGGCGCAGCGGTCGGGCTGAACGG
GGGGTTCGTGCACACAGCCCAGCTTGGAGCGAACGACCTACACCGAACTGAGATACCTACAGCGTGAGCT
ATGAGAAAGCGCCACGCTTCCCGAAGGGAGAAAGGCGGACAGGTATCCGGTAAGCGGCAGGGTCGGAACA
GGAGAGCGCACGAGGGAGCTTCCAGGGGGAAACGCCTGGTATCTTTATAGTCCTGTCGGGTTTCGCCACC
TCTGACTTGAGCGTCGATTTTTGTGATGCTCGTCAGGGGGGCGGAGCCTATGGAAAAACGCCAGCAACGC
GGCCTTTTTACGGTTCCTGGCCTTTTGCTGGCCTTTTGCTCACATGTTCTTTCCTGCGTTATCCCCTGAT
TCTGTGGATAACCGTATTACCGCCTTTGAGTGAGCTGATACCGCTCGCCGCAGCCGAACGACCGAGCGCA
GCGAGTCAGTGAGCGAGGAAGCGGAAGAGCGCCCAATACGCAAACCGCCTCTCCCCGCGCGTTGGCCGAT
TCATTAATGCAGCTGGCACGACAGGTTTCCCGACTGGAAAGCGGGCAGTGAGCGCAACGCAATTAATGTG
AGTTAGCTCACTCATTAGGCACCCCAGGCTTTACACTTTATGCTTCCGGCTCGTATGTTGTGTGGAATTG
TGAGCGGATAACAATTTCACACAGGAAACAGCTATGACCATGATTACGCCAAGCGCGCAATTAACCCTCA
CTAAAGGGAACAAAAGCTGGAGCTGCAAGCTTAATGTAGTCTTATGCAATACTCTTGTAGTCTTGCAACA
TGGTAACGATGAGTTAGCAACATGCCTTACAAGGAGAGAAAAAGCACCGTGCATGCCGATTGGTGGAAGT
AAGGTGGTACGATCGTGCCTTATTAGGAAGGCAACAGACGGGTCTGACATGGATTGGACGAACCACTGAA
TTGCCGCATTGCAGAGATATTGTATTTAAGTGCCTAGCTCGATACATAAACGGGTCTCTCTGGTTAGACC
AGATCTGAGCCTGGGAGCTCTCTGGCTAACTAGGGAACCCACTGCTTAAGCCTCAATAAAGCTTGCCTTG
AGTGCTTCAAGTAGTGTGTGCCCGTCTGTTGTGTGACTCTGGTAACTAGAGATCCCTCAGACCCTTTTAG
TCAGTGTGGAAAATCTCTAGCAGTGGCGCCCGAACAGGGACTTGAAAGCGAAAGGGAAACCAGAGGAGCT
CTCTCGACGCAGGACTCGGCTTGCTGAAGCGCGCACGGCAAGAGGCGAGGGGCGGCGACTGGTGAGTACG
CCAAAAATTTTGACTAGCGGAGGCTAGAAGGAGAGAGATGGGTGCGAGAGCGTCAGTATTAAGCGGGGGA
GAATTAGATCGCGATGGGAAAAAATTCGGTTAAGGCCAGGGGGAAAGAAAAAATATAAATTAAAACATAT
AGTATGGGCAAGCAGGGAGCTAGAACGATTCGCAGTTAATCCTGGCCTGTTAGAAACATCAGAAGGCTGT
AGACAAATACTGGGACAGCTACAACCATCCCTTCAGACAGGATCAGAAGAACTTAGATCATTATATAATA
CAGTAGCAACCCTCTATTGTGTGCATCAAAGGATAGAGATAAAAGACACCAAGGAAGCTTTAGACAAGAT
AGAGGAAGAGCAAAACAAAAGTAAGACCACCGCACAGCAAGCGGCCGCTGATCTTCAGACCTGGAGGAGG
AGATATGAGGGACAATTGGAGAAGTGAATTATATAAATATAAAGTAGTAAAAATTGAACCATTAGGAGTA
GCACCCACCAAGGCAAAGAGAAGAGTGGTGCAGAGAGAAAAAAGAGCAGTGGGAATAGGAGCTTTGTTCC
TTGGGTTCTTGGGAGCAGCAGGAAGCACTATGGGCGCAGCGTCAATGACGCTGACGGTACAGGCCAGACA
ATTATTGTCTGGTATAGTGCAGCAGCAGAACAATTTGCTGAGGGCTATTGAGGCGCAACAGCATCTGTTG
CAACTCACAGTCTGGGGCATCAAGCAGCTCCAGGCAAGAATCCTGGCTGTGGAAAGATACCTAAAGGATC
AACAGCTCCTGGGGATTTGGGGTTGCTCTGGAAAACTCATTTGCACCACTGCTGTGCCTTGGAATGCTAG
TTGGAGTAATAAATCTCTGGAACAGATTTGGAATCACACGACCTGGATGGAGTGGGACAGAGAAATTAAC
AATTACACAAGCTTAATACACTCCTTAATTGAAGAATCGCAAAACCAGCAAGAAAAGAATGAACAAGAAT
TATTGGAATTAGATAAATGGGCAAGTTTGTGGAATTGGTTTAACATAACAAATTGGCTGTGGTATATAAA
ATTATTCATAATGATAGTAGGAGGCTTGGTAGGTTTAAGAATAGTTTTTGCTGTACTTTCTATAGTGAAT
AGAGTTAGGCAGGGATATTCACCATTATCGTTTCAGACCCACCTCCCAACCCCGAGGGGACCCATGCATT
GCATCTCAATTAGTCAGCAACCAGGTGTGGAAAGTCCCCAGGCTCCCCAGCAGGCAGAAGTATGCAAAGC
ATGCGTCTCAATTAGTCAGCAACCATAGTCCCGCCCCTAACTCCGCCCATCCCGCCCCTAACTCCGCCCA
GTTCCGCCCATTCTCCGCCCCATGGCTGACTAATTTTTTTTATTTATGCAGAGGCCGAGGCCGCCTCGGC
CTCTGAGCTATTCCAGAAGTAGTGAGGAGGCTTTTTTGGAGGCCTAGGCTTTTGCAAAAAGCTTTCTAGA
GGTACCACCGGAGCTTACCATGACCGAGTACAAGCCCACGGTGCGCCTCGCCACCCGCGACGACGTCCCC
AGGGCCGTACGCACCCTCGCCGCCGCGTTCGCCGACTACCCCGCCACGCGCCACACCGTCGATCCGGACC
GCCACATCGAGCGGGTCACCGAGCTGCAAGAACTCTTCCTCACGCGCGTCGGGCTCGACATCGGCAAGGT
GTGGGTCGCGGACGACGGCGCCGCCGTGGCGGTCTGGACCACGCCGGAGAGCGTCGAAGCGGGGGCGGTG
TTCGCCGAGATCGGCCCGCGCATGGCCGAGTTGAGCGGTTCCCGGCTGGCCGCGCAGCAACAGATGGAAG
GCCTCCTGGCGCCGCACCGGCCCAAGGAGCCCGCGTGGTTCCTGGCCACCGTCGGCGTCTCGCCCGACCA
CCAGGGCAAGGGTCTGGGCAGCGCCGTCGTGCTCCCCGGAGTGGAGGCGGCCGAGCGCGCCGGGGTGCCC
GCCTTCCTGGAGACCTCCGCGCCCCGCAACCTCCCCTTCTACGAGCGGCTCGGCTTCACCGTCACCGCCG
ACGTCGAGGTGCCCGAAGGACCGCGCACCTGGTGCATGACCCGCAAGCCCGGTGCCAGTTAACGAATTCT
AGATCTTGAGACAAATGGCAGTATTCATCCACAATTTTAAAAGAAAAGGGGGGATTGGGGGGTACAGTGC
AGGGGAAAGAATAGTAGACATAATAGCAACAGACATACAAACTAAAGAATTACAAAAACAAATTACAAAA
ATTCAAAATTTTCGGGTTTATTACAGGGACAGCAGAGATCCACTTTGGCGCCGGCTCGAGGCCTGCAGGT
GCAAAGATGGATAAAGTTTTAAACAGAGAGGAATCTTTGCAGCTAATGGACCTTCTAGGTCTTGAAAGGA
GTGGGAATT
