>Addgene plasmid #144369 | TFORF1634 | depositor partial sequence | sequence record 285222 | Insert
ACCGCCACCATGGAGACTTTGACCTCAAGGCATGAGAAAAGAGCTCTTCATTCTCAAGCCTCAGCCATTT
CCCAAGATAGGGAGGAGAAGATCATGTCTCAGGAGCCATTGAGCTTCAAGGACGTGGCTGTGGTCTTCAC
TGAGGAGGAGCTAGAGCTGCTGGACTCTACCCAGAGGCAGCTGTACCAAGATGTGATGCAGGAGAATTTC
AGGAACCTACTCTCAGTGGGTGAGAGGAATCCTCTGGGAGACAAGAATGGAAAGGATACGGAGTATATTC
AAGATGAAGAATTAAGGTTCTTTTCACACAAAGAGCTCTCCTCATGCAAAATCTGGGAAGAGGTGGCAGG
TGAATTACCTGGGAGCCAAGACTGTAGAGTAAATCTGCAAGGAAAAGACTTCCAGTTCTCAGAAGATGCT
GCTCCCCATCAAGGGTGGGAAGGAGCATCTACGCCGTGTTTTCCAATTGAGAATTTCCTGGACAGTCTAC
AAGGGGATGGGCTTATCGGTCTAGAAAATCAACAGTTTCCAGCCTGGAGAGCTATAAGACCAATCCCCAT
TCAAGGATCTTGGGCAAAAGCGTTTGTGAACCAGTTAGGGGATGTTCAAGAAAGATGTAAAAATCTCGAC
ACAGAAGACACAGTATATAAATGTAACTGGGATGATGACAGCTTTTGCTGGATATCTTGTCATGTTGATC
ACAGATTCCCTGAAATAGACAAGCCGTGTGGTTGCAATAAATGCAGAAAAGACTGCATTAAAAACTCTGT
ACTTCATCGCATTAACCCTGGAGAGAATGGCTTGAAAAGTAACGAATACAGAAATGGCTTCAGGGACGAT
GCAGACCTTCCCCCGCATCCAAGAGTACCTTTGAAAGAGAAACTCTGTCAATATGATGAGTTTAGTGAGG
GCTTGAGGCACAGTGCCCATCTTAACAGACATCAAAGAGTTCCCACAGGAGAGAAATCTGTTAAGAGTCT
TGAGCGTGGTCGGGGCGTCAGACAGAACACGCACATACGTAACCACCCCAGAGCCCCTGTGGGAGACATG
CCCTATAGATGTGATGTCTGTGGAAAGGGGTTCAGGTATAAATCGGTTCTTCTTATTCATCAAGGGGTGC
ACACAGGAAGGAGACCCTATAAATGTGAGGAGTGTGGGAAGGCATTTGGTCGAAGTTCAAACCTGCTTGT
CCATCAGAGGGTCCACACTGGAGAGAAACCATATAAATGCAGCGAGTGTGGGAAGGGCTTCAGTTACAGC
TCAGTGCTTCAAGTCCATCAGAGGCTGCACACAGGGGAGAAGCCCTACACCTGCAGCGAGTGTGGCAAAG
GCTTCTGTGCCAAGTCTGCACTGCACAAACACCAGCACATTCACCCTGGAGAAAAGCCCTACAGCTGTGG
CGAGTGTGGAAAGGGATTCAGCTGCAGCTCCCACCTCAGCAGTCATCAGAAGACACACACCGGCGAGAGG
CCCTACCAGTGTGACAAGTGTGGCAAAGGTTTCAGTCACAACTCGTACCTTCAAGCTCACCAGAGAGTTC
ACATGGGGCAGCATCTGTACAAATGTAACGTGTGTGGTAAGAGTTTCAGTTACAGCTCAGGGCTTCTCAT
GCATCAGAGACTGCACACAGGAGAGAAACCCTACAAATGCGAGTGCGGGAAGAGCTTTGGCCGGAGCTCC
GACCTCCACATCCATCAGAGGGTCCACACAGGAGAGAAACCCTATAAATGCAGTGAGTGTGGGAAGGGCT
TCCGGCGGAATTCAGACCTTCACAGCCACCAGAGGGTCCACACGGGAGAGAGGCCCTACGTGTGTGACGT
GTGTGGGAAGGGTTTCATCTACAGCTCCGACCTCCTTATCCATCAGAGGGTCCACACTGGAGAGAAACCC
TATAAATGTGCTGAGTGTGGCAAAGGCTTCAGTTACAGCTCAGGGCTTCTCATTCACCAGAGAGTCCACA
CAGGCGAGAAACCTTACAGATGCCAAGAGTGCGGAAAGGGCTTTAGGTGCACATCAAGCCTTCACAAACA
TCAGCGAGTCCACACGGGAAAAAAGCCCTATACGTGTGATCAGTGTGGCAAGGGATTCAGTTATGGCTCT
AATCTTCGCACCCACCAGAGGTTGCACACAGGAGAGAAACCCTACACTTGTTGTGAATGTGGGAAGGGTT
TCAGATATGGCTCAGGTCTCCTTAGTCATAAGAGAGTGCACACTGGCGAGAAGCCATACAGATGCCACGT
GTGTGGGAAGGGCTATAGTCAGAGCTCACATCTTCAAGGTCATCAGAGGGTCCACACTGGTGAGAAACCC
TATAAATGTGAGGAGTGTGGGAAGGGCTTTGGCCGCAACTCCTGTCTTCATGTTCATCAGAGAGTCCACA
CTGGAGAGAAGCCCTATACGTGTGGTGTGTGTGGGAAAGGCTTCAGTTATACCTCAGGTCTGCGGAACCA
CCAAAGAGTGCATTTAGGCGAGAACCCTTATAAGTAGTAATGAACTAGTCCGTAACTTGAAAGTATTTCG
ATTTCTTGGCTTTATATATCTTGTGGAAAGGACGAAAACAGGAGCAATTTCATCAGACG
