>Addgene plasmid #144369 | TFORF1634 | depositor partial sequence | sequence record 285223 | Barcode
AAACAGGAGCAATTTCATCAGACG
